Addgene plasmid #221451: 1203AG-CMV-Cas7.1-7.2-N152A-mutant
Purpose: Effector expresses Cas7.1, Linker1, Cas11, Linker 2, and deactivated Cas7.2 domains from DiCas7-11, N to A mutation at amino acid 152 in Cas7.1
Depositing lab: Omar Akbari. Depositing organization: University of California, San Diego (UCSD).
Backbone
  Vector backbone: pCMV
  Vector type: Mammalian Expression, CRISPR
Growth in bacteria
  Bacterial resistance: Ampicillin, 100 μg/mL
  Growth temperature: 37°C
  Growth strain: DH5alpha
  Copy number: Unknown
Gene/Insert
  Gene/Insert name: Truncated DiCas7-11
Terms and licenses: Academic/Nonprofit Terms; Industry Terms: Not Available to Industry
How to cite: 1203AG-CMV-Cas7.1-7.2-N152A-mutant was a gift from Omar Akbari (Addgene plasmid # 221451 ; http://n2t.net/addgene:221451 ; RRID:Addgene_221451)
