[The description below was written by a language model from this plasmid's Addgene catalogue record and pLannotate feature annotations shown in this document.]
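Description:
1203AG-CMV-Cas7.1-7.2-N152A-mutant is a 5,114 nt mammalian expression plasmid on a pCMV backbone, built to produce a truncated form of the type III-E CRISPR effector DiCas7-11. It is propagated in E. coli through a high-copy ColE1/pUC-type origin and selected with ampicillin via a β-lactamase gene driven by its own AmpR promoter. The backbone also carries small cloning-vector remnants (a lacI fragment, CAP binding site, lac promoter and operator, and short pieces of a pBluescript multiple cloning site, an SV40 promoter and the pBR322 bom region). These appear to be leftovers, not working parts of the expression cassette.

The expression cassette lies on the reverse strand. The human cytomegalovirus immediate early enhancer and promoter drive transcription toward a bovine growth hormone polyadenylation signal. The roughly 1.8 kb interval between the promoter and the poly(A) signal is not annotated in the automated feature table, but its position fits the insert described in the catalogue entry. That entry describes an open reading frame encoding the Cas7.1 domain, Linker 1, Cas11, Linker 2 and a deactivated Cas7.2 domain of DiCas7-11, with an asparagine-to-alanine substitution at residue 152 within Cas7.1. The record does not mention any epitope tags, localisation signals, reporters or a guide RNA cassette, so crRNA would presumably have to come from another construct.

The record calls the plasmid an "effector" and states no further purpose. The design suggests transient expression in mammalian cells to test how the N152A change affects the activity of this minimised Cas7-11 variant, probably alongside related constructs.
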