Features (pLannotate 1.2.2; 13 found; start..end, strand, type, name):
      1..589     +  rep_origin     ori: high-copy-number ColE1/pMB1/pBR322/pUC origin of replication
    772..864     +  CDS            lacI (fragment): lac repressor; lacI; The lac repressor binds to the lac operator to inhibit transcription in E. coli. This inhibition can be relieved by adding lactose or isopropyl-β-D-thiogalactopyranoside (IPTG).
    877..898     +  protein_bind   CAP binding site: CAP binding activates transcription in the presence of cAMP. E. coli catabolite activator protein
    913..943     +  promoter       lac promoter: promoter for the E. coli lac operon
    951..967     +  protein_bind   lac operator: The lac repressor binds to the lac operator to inhibit transcription in E. coli. This inhibition can be relieved by adding lactose or isopropyl-β-D-thiogalactopyranoside (IPTG). lac repressor encoded by lacI
   1016..1032    -  misc_feature   MCS (fragment): pBluescript multiple cloning site
   1037..1058    -  promoter       SV40 promoter (fragment): SV40 enhancer and early promoter
   1062..1286    -  polyA_signal   bGH poly(A) signal: bovine growth hormone polyadenylation signal
   3126..3329    -  promoter       CMV promoter: human cytomegalovirus (CMV) immediate early promoter
   3330..3709    -  enhancer       CMV enhancer: human cytomegalovirus immediate early enhancer
   3864..3908    +  misc_feature   bom (fragment): basis of mobility region from pBR322
   3979..4083    +  promoter       AmpR promoter: bla
   4084..4944    +  CDS            AmpR: β-lactamase; bla; confers resistance to ampicillin, carbenicillin, and related antibiotics
>Addgene plasmid #221451 | 1203AG-CMV-Cas7.1-7.2-N152A-mutant | addgene full sequence | sequence record 437432 | Addgene NGS Result
TTGAGATCCTTTTTTTCTGCGCGTAATCTGCTGCTTGCAAACAAAAAAACCACCGCTACCAGCGGTGGTT
TGTTTGCCGGATCAAGAGCTACCAACTCTTTTTCCGAAGGTAACTGGCTTCAGCAGAGCGCAGATACCAA
ATACTGTTCTTCTAGTGTAGCCGTAGTTAGGCCACCACTTCAAGAACTCTGTAGCACCGCCTACATACCT
CGCTCTGCTAATCCTGTTACCAGTGGCTGCTGCCAGTGGCGATAAGTCGTGTCTTACCGGGTTGGACTCA
AGACGATAGTTACCGGATAAGGCGCAGCGGTCGGGCTGAACGGGGGGTTCGTGCACACAGCCCAGCTTGG
AGCGAACGACCTACACCGAACTGAGATACCTACAGCGTGAGCTATGAGAAAGCGCCACGCTTCCCGAAGG
GAGAAAGGCGGACAGGTATCCGGTAAGCGGCAGGGTCGGAACAGGAGAGCGCACGAGGGAGCTTCCAGGG
GGAAACGCCTGGTATCTTTATAGTCCTGTCGGGTTTCGCCACCTCTGACTTGAGCGTCGATTTTTGTGAT
GCTCGTCAGGGGGGCGGAGCCTATGGAAAAACGCCAGCAACGCGGCCTTTTTACGGTTCCTGGCCTTTTG
CTGGCCTTTTGCTCACATGTTCTTTCCTGCGTTATCCCCTGATTCTGTGGATAACCGTATTACCGCCTTT
GAGTGAGCTGATACCGCTCGCCGCAGCCGAACGACCGAGCGCAGCGAGTCAGTGAGCGAGGAAGCGGAAG
AGCGCCCAATACGCAAACCGCCTCTTCCCGCGCGTTGGCCGATTCATTAATGCAGCTGGCACGACAGGTT
TCCCGACTGGAAAGCGGGCAGTGAGCGCAACGCAATTAATGTGAGTTAGCTCACTCATTAGGCATCCTAG
GCTTTACACTTTATGCTTCCGGCTCGTATGTTGTGTGGAATTGTGAGCGGATAACAATTTCACACAGGAA
ACAGCTATGACCATGATTACGCCAAGCTCTAGCTAGAGGTCGACGGTATCGAGCCCCAGCTGGTTCTTTC
CGCCTCAGAAGCCATAGAGCCCACCGCATCCCCAGCATGCCTGCTATTGTCTTCCCAATCCTCCCCCTTG
CTGTCCTGCCCCACCCCACCCCCCAGAATAGAATGACACCTACTCAGACAATGCGATGCAATTTCCTCAT
TTTATTAGGAAAGGACAGTGGGAGTGGCACCTTCCAGGGTCAAGGAAGGCACGGGGGAGGGGCAAACAAC
AGATGGCTGGCAACTAGAAGGCACAGTCGAGGCTGATCAGCGGGTTTAAACTCAATGGTGATGGTGATGA
TGACCGGTTTAATCCAGCGTTTCATATTTAGCATTTTCCATCCGGAATCGGCCCTTCCCGGTTGAGGCAG
CGCCACTCATGAATGCCTGCCCCTCAGCCCACCATTTCAACACCGTTTTCAGTGCATCGGGCAGCCCATC
TTCAGAGCCCCGGTACCGGAGTTGAAATGGAAAGACAATCCCCTCGGGGGCTACTTCCATATTAAACAGG
GCACCTTCCGCAACCGTGCCTGTGAAGGGATTAATGCGGGTACGATGCCTTATTTCTGGCGGGGCATTGT
ACTCACTGCGCGCATCCATCACCGTGATCCCTCTCATAATCCTACACGTCTTACACATGCATGGCCGTCC
ACCCAACTCAGCATTGCATGGGCTATCAAAATAGGTTTGAAGATCTCGACGGAGTATACCTCGCACGGCG
CTTCTTGGCAGTCTATACTTGTTATCGGGAGTGAGGAGTACTTGCAGTGCGGTTTGTTTTGCATCTTCGT
CTATCGCTCCGAAGAAGAAGGGCGTTTTAGCGACCAGTTCGCCGCATACCACAGTTTCTTTCAACACAGA
TCCGATTGACACAGACCGGCTCTTTTCAAGCCGATCGGGCTTTCCATGGAATTCAGCATCGCCCAGTATT
CTCCGAGTAATTTTCAGGCCGCCACTCATGTCTTTACTCTTGAGGTACAGCGCTTCACCCAGCTTCTCGC
AGAATTCTCTCCATTTTCCGGCATTCTTGAGTTCCTTGGTGTCTGCTGAGGTCGTAAGGATTTGCCTAAT
AGTGACAGAGTTTTCGTCTTTCTTCTTCTTGCCGATATCCCAGAGGTAATGGTCATCCTTCCCGTCATGA
TCCTTTGGCAAGCCAGCGACAAGTTTACTAGAGCGGCGGAGTGAACGAATAGCATCAGCAAGCAGGCGGG
TATATTCGGTTTTCTTATTATCGTCCAGAATGCTAATAATTTGCTCTGCGGTCTTTTCAGCGAGATTAGC
ATTCGGTTCTGCTTGGACATTTTCGGTTTGTTTCCCACTATCGGCTGCTGGTGTATATTCATCGAACCTG
ATTACGCACAGAGCTCCACACAGCCGATCCGTAAACTTGAGAGAATCACAGAGCAGTTTCCTGGCTTCAG
CGCTGACTTTATTATCTATGGTAATCTCCCCTTCGAAGCGGGGAAACCTAGTATGGTCGACTTCGTAAGC
CTTAAAGAAGTCATGGGCCTTACCGGATTTGAAATCGACCCTGTTAAGTACCCGTTGGCTGCCTATAGCT
TTTGGCCCGTCGAAATCGGGCTTCCCTGGAAGGGAAAGAGCGCCAAAATGAATACGAAAGCGCCAATCCT
TCTTCTCAGCCTTCTTTCCATCGTTACCGGATCTCCCGAGAAGTTCGCAAAACGGGCAGTAAGTTTCAGC
GTTATCTGGACAGGGGTTCTTATCGGTCCAACGAAGGGTGGACCGCTGCCTCAATTGCAGCAACCTGTCT
TTATCTTCCGTATCAAATTTCCCAGGACAACATGTCTTTTCGCTAATTTTCCCATCACTCAATGTCAGCA
GGTTTTCCGCGCTTCTAATTACTGCGGACCGCAGCAATGTCCCAGTTATGTAAGGCCGCCCTTTTGTGTT
ATCCTTCTTATTTCTATGCCATCTTGCAAAAGCTTGGCCGCGAACAAATTCCTTGTTGTTCTTGTTTCGC
CTAGTGCTTTCCTGCCATTTGGTCATCCGAAACGGCTCGAGGAATTCAATTGAAATCTTCATAGTAGTCG
TCATGCGGCCGCGGATCTCTAGCGGATCTGACGGTTCACTAAACCAGCTCTGCTTATATAGACCTCCCAC
CGTACACGCCTACCGCCCATTTGCGTCAATGGGGCGGAGTTGTTACGACATTTTGGAAAGTCCCGTTGAT
TTTGGTGCCAAAACAAACTCCCATTGACGTCAATGGGGTGGAGACTTGGAAATCCCCGTGAGTCAAACCG
CTATCCACGCCCATTGATGTACTGCCAAAACCGCATCACCATGGTAATAGCGATGACTAATACGTAGATG
TACTGCCAAGTAGGAAAGTCCCATAAGGTCATGTACTGGGCATAATGCCAGGCGGGCCATTTACCGTCAT
TGACGTCAATAGGGGGCGTACTTGGCATATGATACACTTGATGTACTGCCAAGTGGGCAGTTTACCGTAA
ATACTCCACCCATTGACGTCAATGGAAAGTCCCTATTGGCGTTACTATGGGAACATACGTCATTATTGAC
GTCAATGGGCGGGGGTCGTTGGGCGGTCAGCCAGGCGGGCCATTTACCGTAAGTTATGTAACGCGGAACT
CCATATATGGGCTATGAACTAATGACCCCGTAATTGATTACTATTAATAACTAGTCAATAATCAATGTCA
ACGCGTATATCTGGCCCGTACATCGCGAAGCAGCGCAAAACGCCTAACCCTAAGCAGATTCTTCATGCAA
TTGTCGGTCAAGCCTTGCCTTGTTGTAGCTTAAATTTTGCTCGCGCACTACTCAGCGACCTCCAACACAC
AAGCAGGGAGCAGATACTGGCTTAACTATGCGGCATCAGAGCAGATTGTACTGAGAGTCGACCCTAGGGG
ATCGGGAGATCGATCTCCCGATCCGTCGACGTCAGGTGGCACTTTTCGGGGAAATGTGCGCGGAACCCCT
ATTTGTTTATTTTTCTAAATACATTCAAATATGTATCCGCTCATGAGACAATAACCCTGATAAATGCTTC
AATAATATTGAAAAAGGAAGAGTATGAGTATTCAACATTTCCGTGTCGCCCTTATTCCCTTTTTTGCGGC
ATTTTGCCTTCCTGTTTTTGCTCACCCAGAAACGCTGGTGAAAGTAAAAGATGCTGAAGATCAGTTGGGT
GCACGAGTGGGTTACATCGAACTGGATCTCAACAGCGGTAAGATCCTTGAGAGTTTTCGCCCCGAAGAAC
GTTTTCCAATGATGAGCACTTTTAAAGTTCTGCTATGTGGCGCGGTATTATCCCGTATTGACGCCGGGCA
AGAGCAACTCGGTCGCCGCATACACTATTCTCAGAATGACTTGGTTGAGTACTCACCAGTCACAGAAAAG
CATCTTACGGATGGCATGACAGTAAGAGAATTATGCAGTGCTGCCATAACCATGAGTGATAACACTGCGG
CCAACTTACTTCTGACAACGATCGGAGGACCGAAGGAGCTAACCGCTTTTTTGCACAACATGGGGGATCA
TGTAACTCGCCTTGATCGTTGGGAACCGGAGCTGAATGAAGCCATACCAAACGACGAGCGTGACACCACG
ATGCCTGTAGCAATGGCAACAACGTTGCGCAAACTATTAACTGGCGAACTACTTACTCTAGCTTCCCGGC
AACAATTAATAGACTGGATGGAGGCGGATAAAGTTGCAGGACCACTTCTGCGCTCGGCCCTTCCGGCTGG
CTGGTTTATTGCTGATAAATCTGGAGCCGGTGAGCGTGGGTCTCGCGGTATCATTGCAGCACTGGGGCCA
GATGGTAAGCCCTCCCGTATCGTAGTTATCTACACGACGGGGAGTCAGGCAACTATGGATGAACGAAATA
GACAGATCGCTGAGATAGGTGCCTCACTGATTAAGCATTGGTAACTGTCAGACCAAGTTTACTCATATAT
ACTTTAGATTGATTTAAAACTTCATTTTTAATTTAAAAGGATCTAGGTGAAGATCCTTTTTGATAATCTC
ATGACCAAAATCCCTTAACGTGAGTTTTCGTTCCACTGAGTGTCAGACCCCGTAGAAAAGATCAAAGGAT
CTTC
